>Addgene plasmid #167976 | pSEVA221TrxA-AID-T7RNAP | addgene full sequence | sequence record 335283 | Addgene NGS Result
CGGTGGAAGTGGTGGCGGTTCTGGCGGAGGATCAGGTGGCGGTAGCAAGCTTATGAACACGATTAACATC
GCTAAGAACGACTTCTCTGACATCGAACTGGCTGCTATCCCGTTCAACACTCTGGCTGACCATTACGGTG
AGCGTTTAGCTCGCGAACAGTTGGCCCTTGAGCATGAGTCTTACGAGATGGGTGAAGCACGCTTCCGCAA
GATGTTTGAGCGTCAACTTAAAGCTGGTGAGGTTGCGGATAACGCTGCCGCCAAGCCTCTCATCACTACC
CTACTCCCTAAGATGATTGCACGCATCAACGACTGGTTTGAGGAAGTGAAAGCTAAGCGCGGCAAGCGCC
CGACAGCCTTCCAGTTCCTGCAAGAAATCAAGCCGGAAGCCGTAGCGTACATCACCATTAAGACCACTCT
GGCTTGCCTAACCAGTGCTGACAATACAACCGTTCAGGCTGTAGCAAGCGCAATCGGTCGGGCCATTGAG
GACGAGGCTCGCTTCGGTCGTATCCGTGACCTTGAAGCTAAGCACTTCAAGAAAAACGTTGAGGAACAAC
TCAACAAGCGCGTAGGGCACGTCTACAAGAAAGCATTTATGCAAGTTGTCGAGGCTGACATGCTCTCTAA
GGGTCTACTCGGTGGCGAGGCGTGGTCTTCGTGGCATAAGGAAGACTCTATTCATGTAGGAGTACGCTGC
ATCGAGATGCTCATTGAGTCAACCGGAATGGTTAGCTTACACCGCCAAAATGCTGGCGTAGTAGGTCAAG
ACTCTGAGACTATCGAACTCGCACCTGAATACGCTGAGGCTATCGCAACCCGTGCAGGTGCGCTGGCTGG
CATCTCTCCGATGTTCCAACCTTGCGTAGTTCCTCCTAAGCCGTGGACTGGCATTACTGGTGGTGGCTAT
TGGGCTAACGGTCGTCGTCCTCTGGCGCTGGTGCGTACTCACAGTAAGAAAGCACTGATGCGCTACGAAG
ACGTTTACATGCCTGAGGTGTACAAAGCGATTAACATTGCGCAAAACACCGCATGGAAAATCAACAAGAA
AGTCCTAGCGGTCGCCAACGTAATCACCAAGTGGAAGCATTGTCCGGTCGAGGACATCCCTGCGATTGAG
CGTGAAGAACTCCCGATGAAACCGGAAGACATCGACATGAATCCTGAGGCTCTCACCGCGTGGAAACGTG
CTGCCGCTGCTGTGTACCGCAAGGACAAGGCTCGCAAGTCTCGCCGTATCAGCCTTGAGTTCATGCTTGA
GCAAGCCAATAAGTTTGCTAACCATAAGGCCATCTGGTTCCCTTACAACATGGACTGGCGCGGTCGTGTT
TACGCTGTGTCAATGTTCAACCCGCAAGGTAACGATATGACCAAAGGACTGCTTACGCTGGCGAAAGGTA
AACCAATCGGTAAGGAAGGTTACTACTGGCTGAAAATCCACGGTGCAAACTGTGCGGGTGTCGATAAGGT
TCCGTTCCCTGAGCGCATCAAGTTCATTGAGGAAAACCACGAGAACATCATGGCTTGCGCTAAGTCTCCA
CTGGAGAACACTTGGTGGGCTGAGCAAGATTCTCCGTTCTGCTTCCTTGCGTTCTGCTTTGAGTACGCTG
GGGTACAGCACCACGGCCTGAGCTATAACTGCTCCCTTCCGCTGGCGTTTGACGGGTCTTGCTCTGGCAT
CCAGCACTTCTCCGCGATGCTCCGAGATGAGGTAGGTGGTCGCGCGGTTAACTTGCTTCCTAGTGAAACC
GTTCAGGACATCTACGGGATTGTTGCTAAGAAAGTCAACGAGATTCTACAAGCAGACGCAATCAATGGGA
CCGATAACGAAGTAGTTACCGTGACCGATGAGAACACTGGTGAAATCTCTGAGAAAGTCAAGCTGGGCAC
TAAGGCACTGGCTGGTCAATGGCTGGCTTACGGTGTTACTCGCAGTGTGACTAAGCGTTCAGTCATGACG
CTGGCTTACGGGTCCAAAGAGTTCGGCTTCCGTCAACAAGTGCTGGAAGATACCATTCAGCCAGCTATTG
ATTCCGGCAAGGGTCTGATGTTCACTCAGCCGAATCAGGCTGCTGGATACATGGCTAAGCTGATTTGGGA
ATCTGTGAGCGTGACGGTGGTAGCTGCGGTTGAAGCAATGAACTGGCTTAAGTCTGCTGCTAAGCTGCTG
GCTGCTGAGGTCAAAGATAAGAAGACTGGAGAGATTCTTCGCAAGCGTTGCGCTGTGCATTGGGTAACTC
CTGATGGTTTCCCTGTGTGGCAGGAATACAAGAAGCCTATTCAGACGCGCTTGAACCTGATGTTCCTCGG
TCAGTTCCGCTTACAGCCTACCATTAACACCAACAAAGATAGCGAGATTGATGCACACAAACAGGAGTCT
GGTATCGCTCCTAACTTTGTACACAGCCAAGACGGTAGCCACCTTCGTAAGACTGTAGTGTGGGCACACG
AGAAGTACGGAATCGAATCTTTTGCACTGATTCACGACTCCTTCGGTACCATTCCGGCTGACGCTGCGAA
CCTGTTCAAAGCAGTGCGCGAAACTATGGTTGACACATATGAGTCTTGTGATGTACTGGCTGATTTCTAC
GACCAGTTCGCTGACCAGTTGCACGAGTCTCAATTGGACAAAATGCCAGCACTTCCGGCTAAAGGTAACT
TGAACCTCCGTGACATCTTAGAGTCGGACTTCGCGTTCGCGTAAACTAGTCTTGGACTCCTGTTGATAGA
TCCAGTAATGACCTCAGAACTCCATCTGGATTTGTTCAGAACGCTCGGTTGCCGCCGGGCGTTTTTTATT
GGTGAGAATCCAGGGGTCCCCAATAATTACGATTTAAATTTGTGTCTCAAAATCTCTGATGTTACATTGC
ACAAGATAAAAATATATCATCATGAACAATAAAACTGTCTGCTTACATAAACAGTAATACAAGGGGTGTT
ATGAGCCATATTCAGCGTGAAACGAGCTGTAGCCGTCCGCGTCTGAACAGCAACATGGATGCGGATCTGT
ATGGCTATAAATGGGCGCGTGATAACGTGGGTCAGAGCGGCGCGACCATTTATCGTCTGTATGGCAAACC
GGATGCGCCGGAACTGTTTCTGAAACATGGCAAAGGCAGCGTGGCGAACGATGTGACCGATGAAATGGTG
CGTCTGAACTGGCTGACCGAATTTATGCCGCTGCCGACCATTAAACATTTTATTCGCACCCCGGATGATG
CGTGGCTGCTGACCACCGCGATTCCGGGCAAAACCGCGTTTCAGGTGCTGGAAGAATATCCGGATAGCGG
CGAAAACATTGTGGATGCGCTGGCCGTGTTTCTGCGTCGTCTGCATAGCATTCCGGTGTGCAACTGCCCG
TTTAACAGCGATCGTGTGTTTCGTCTGGCCCAGGCGCAGAGCCGTATGAACAACGGCCTGGTGGATGCGA
GCGATTTTGATGATGAACGTAACGGCTGGCCGGTGGAACAGGTGTGGAAAGAAATGCATAAACTGCTGCC
GTTTAGCCCGGATAGCGTGGTGACCCACGGCGATTTTAGCCTGGATAACCTGATTTTCGATGAAGGCAAA
CTGATTGGCTGCATTGATGTGGGCCGTGTGGGCATTGCGGATCGTTATCAGGATCTGGCCATTCTGTGGA
ACTGCCTGGGCGAATTTAGCCCGAGCCTGCAAAAACGTCTGTTTCAGAAATATGGCATTGATAATCCGGA
TATGAACAAACTGCAATTTCATCTGATGCTGGATGAATTTTTCTAATAATTAATTGGACCGCGGTCCGCG
CGTTGTCCTTTTCCGCTGCATAACCCTGCTTCGGGGTCATTATAGCGATTTTTTCGGTATATCCATCCTT
TTTCGCACGATATACAGGATTTTGCCAAAGGGTTCGTGTAGACTTTCCTTGGTGTATCCAACGGCGTCAG
CCGGGCAGGATAGGTGAAGTAGGCCCACCCGCGAGCGGGTGTTCCTTCTTCACTGTCCCTTATTCGCACC
TGGCGGTGCTCAACGGGAATCCTGCTCTGCGAGGCTGGCCGTAGGCCGGCCGCGATGCAGGTGGCTGCTG
AACCCCCAGCCGGAACTGACCCCACAAGGCCCTAGCGTTTGCAATGCACCAGGTCATCATTGACCCAGGC
GTGTTCCACCAGGCCGCTGCCTCGCAACTCTTCGCAGGCTTCGCCGACCTGCTCGCGCCACTTCTTCACG
CGGGTGGAATCCGATCCGCACATGAGGCGGAAGGTTTCCAGCTTGAGCGGGTACGGCTCCCGGTGCGAGC
TGAAATAGTCGAACATCCGTCGGGCCGTCGGCGACAGCTTGCGGTACTTCTCCCATATGAATTTCGTGTA
GTGGTCGCCAGCAAACAGCACGACGATTTCCTCGTCGATCAGGACCTGGCAACGGGACGTTTTCTTGCCA
CGGTCCAGGACGCGGAAGCGGTGCAGCAGCGACACCGATTCCAGGTGCCCAACGCGGTCGGACGTGAAGC
CCATCGCCGTCGCCTGTAGGCGCGACAGGCATTCCTCGGCCTTCGTGTAATACCGGCCATTGATCGACCA
GCCCAGGTCCTGGCAAAGCTCGTAGAACGTGAAGGTGATCGGCTCGCCGATAGGGGTGCGCTTCGCGTAC
TCCAACACCTGCTGCCACACCAGTTCGTCATCGTCGGCCCGCAGCTCGACGCCGGTGTAGGTGATCTTCA
CGTCCTTGTTGACGTGGAAAATGACCTTGTTTTGCAGCGCCTCGCGCGGGATTTTCTTGTTGCGCGTGGT
GAACAGGGCAGAGCGGGCCGTGTCGTTTGGCATCGCTCGCATCGTGTCCGGCCACGGCGCAATATCGAAC
AAGGAAAGCTGCATTTCCTTGATCTGCTGCTTCGTGTGTTTCAGCAACGCGGCCTGCTTGGCTTCGCTGA
CCTGTTTTGCCAGGTCCTCGCCGGCGGTTTTTCGCTTCTTGGTCGTCATAGTTCCTCGCGTGTCGATGGT
CATCGACTTCGCCAAACCTGCCGCCTCCTGTTCGAGACGACGCGAACGCTCCACGGCGGCCGATGGCGCG
GGCAGGGCAGGGGGAGCCAGTTGCACGCTGTCGCGCTCGATCTTGGCCGTAGCTTGCTGGACTATCGAGC
CGACGGACTGGAAGGTTTCGCGGGGCGCACGCATGACGGTGCGGCTTGCGATGGTTTCGGCATCCTCGGC
GGAAAACCCCGCGTCGATCAGTTCTTGCCTGTATGCCTTCCGGTCAAACGTCCGATTCATTCACCCTCCT
TGCGGGATTGCCCCGGAATTAATTCCCCGGATCGATCCGTCGATCTTGATCCCCTGCGCCATCAGATCCT
TGGCGGCAAGAAAGCCATCCAGTTTACTTTGCAGGGCTTCCCAACCTTACCAGAGGGCGCCCCAGCTGGC
AATTCCGGTTCGCTTGCTGTCCATAAAACCGCCCAGTCTAGCTATCGCCATGTAAGCCCACTGCAAGCTA
CCTGCTTTCTCTTTGCGCTTGCGTTTTCCCTTGTCCAGATAGCCCAGTAGCTGACATTCATCCGGGGTCA
GCACCGTTTCTGCGGACTGGCTTTCTACGTGGCTGCCATTTTTGGGGTGAGGCCGTTCGCGGCCGAGGGG
CGCAGCCCCTGGGGGGATGGGAGGCCCGCGTTAGCGGGCCGGGAGGGTTCGAGAAGGGGGGGCACCCCCC
TTCGGCGTGCGCGGTCACGCGCACAGGGCGCAGCCCTGGTTAAAAACAAGGTTTATAAATATTGGTTTAA
AAGCAGGTTAAAAGACAGGTTAGCGGTGGCCGAAAAACGGGCGGAAACCCTTGCAAATGCTGGATTTTCT
GCCTGTGGACAGCCCCTCAAATGTCAATAGGTGCGCCCCTCATCTGTCAGCACTCTGCCCCTCAAGTGTC
AAGGATCGCGCCCCTCATCTGTCAGTAGTCGCGCCCCTCAAGTGTCAATACCGCAGGGCACTTATCCCCA
GGCTTGTCCACATCATCTGTGGGAAACTCGCGTAAAATCAGGCGTTTTCGCCGATTTGCGAGGCTGGCCA
GCTCCACGTCGCCGGCCGAAATCGAGCCTGCCCCTCATCTGTCAACGCCGCGCCGGGTGAGTCGGCCCCT
CAAGTGTCAACGTCCGCCCCTCATCTGTCAGTGAGGGCCAAGTTTTCCGCGAGGTATCCACAACGCCGGC
GGCCCTACATGGCTCTGCTGTAGTGAGTGGGTTGCGCTCCGGCAGCGGTCCTGATCCCCCGCAGAAAAAA
AGGATCTCAAGAAGATCCTTTGATCTTTTCTACGGCGCGCCGAGCTCGAATTCTAGGGCGGCGGATTTGT
CCTACTCAGGAGAGCGTTCACCGACAAACAACAGATAAAACGAAAGGCCCAGTCTTTCGACTGAGCCTTT
CGTTTTATTTGATGCCTCTAGCACGCCTGCCAGGAATTGGGGATCGGAGATCTTTAAGACCCACTTTCAC
ATTTAAGTTGTTTTTCTAATCCGCATATAATCAATTCAAGGCCGAATAAGAAGGCTGGCTCTGCACCTTG
GTGATCAAATAATTCGATAGCTTGTCGTAATAATGGCGGCATACTATCAGTAGTAGGTGTTTCCCTTTCT
TCTTTAGCGACTTGATGCTCTTGATCTTCCAATACGCAACCTAAAGTAAAATGCCCCACAGCGCTGAGTG
CATATAATGCATTCTCTAGTGAAAAACCTTGTTGGCATAAAAAGGCTAATTGATTTTCGAGAGTTTCATA
CTGTTTTTCTGTAGGCCGTGTACCTAAATGTACTTTTGCTCCATCGCGATGACTTAGTAAAGCACATCTA
AGACTTTTAGCGTTATTACGTAAAAAATCTTGCCAGCTTTCCCCTTCTAAAGGGCAAAAGTGAGTATGGT
GCCTATCTAACATCTCAATGGCTAAGGCGTCGAGCAAAGCCCGCTTATTTTTTACATGCCAATACAATGT
AGGCTGCTCTACACCTAGCTTCTGGGCGAGTTTACGGGTTGTTAAACCTTCGATTCCGACCTCATTAAGC
AGCTCTAATGCGCTGTTAATCACTTTACTTTTATCTAATCTGGACATCATTAATTCCTAATTTTTGTTGA
CACTCTATCATTGATAGAGTTATTTTACCACTCCCTATCAGTGATAGAGAAAAGTGAATCTAGAGTCGAC
AAGAAGGAGATATACATATGTCTGATAAAATTATTCATCTGACTGATGATTCTTTTGATACTGATGTACT
TAAGGCAGATGGTGCAATCCTGGTTGATTTCTGGGCACACTGGTGCGGTCCGTGCAAAATGATCGCTCCG
ATTCTGGATGAAATCGCTGACGAATATCAGGGCAAACTGACCGTTGCAAAACTGAACATCGATCACAACC
CGGGCACTGCGCCGAAATATGGCATCCGTGGTATCCCGACTCTGCTGCTGTTCAAAAACGGTGAAGTGGC
GGCAACCAAAGTGGGTGCACTGTCTAAAGGTCAGTTGAAAGAGTTCCTCGACGCTAACCTGGCCGGCTCT
GGATCCGGTGATGACGATGACAAGGATAGCCTGCTGATGAATCGTCGTAAATTTCTGTACCAGTTTAAAA
ACGTTCGTTGGGCAAAAGGTCGTCGTGAAACCTATCTGTGTTATGTTGTTAAACGTCGTGATAGCGCAAC
CAGCTTTAGCCTGGATTTTGGTTATCTGCGTAACAAAAATGGTTGCCATGTTGAACTGCTGTTTCTGCGT
TATATTAGCGATTGGGATTTAGATCCGGGTCGTTGTTATCGTGTTACCTGGTTTACCAGTTGGAGCCCGT
GTTATGACTGTGCCCGTCATGTTGCAGATTTTCTGCGTGGTAATCCGAATCTGAGCCTGCGTATTTTTAC
CGCACGTCTGTATTTTTGCGAAGATCGTAAAGCAGAACCGGAAGGTCTGCGTCGTCTGCATCGTGCCGGT
GTTCAGATTGCAATTATGACCTTCAAAGACTACTTCTACTGCTGGAATACCTTTGTGGAAAATCATGAAC
GTACCTTTAAAGCATGGGAAGGCCTGCATGAAAATTCAGTTCGTCTGAGCCGTCAGCTGCGTCGTATTCT
GCTGCCGCTGTATGAAGTTGATGATCTGCGTGATGCATTTCGTACCCTGGGTCTGCTGCAGGGTGGTGGT
AGCGGTGGTGGTTCAGGTGGTGGCAGTGG
Features (pLannotate 1.2.2; 13 found; start..end, strand, type, name):
     53..2701    +  CDS            RPOL_BPT7: Experimental evidence at protein level: Swiss-Prot protein existence level 1. Highly processive DNA-dependent RNA polymerase that catalyzes the transcription of class II and class III viral genes. Recognizes a specific promoter sequence and enters first into an 'abortive phase' where very short transcripts are synthesized and released before proceeding to the processive transcription of long RNA chains. Unwinds the double-stranded DNA to expose the coding strand for templating. Participates in the initiation of viral DNA replication presumably by making primers accessible to the DNA polymerase
   2715..2809    +  terminator     lambda t0 terminator: transcription terminator from phage lambda
   2941..3753    +  CDS            aphA1: KKA1_ECOLX - Also known as nptI. Protein inferred from homology: Swiss-Prot protein existence level 3. Resistance to kanamycin and structurally-related aminoglycosides, including amikacin. From Escherichia coli.
   3923..4031    +  oriT           oriT: incP origin of transfer
   4092..5240    -  CDS            trfA: trans-acting replication protein that binds to and activates oriV
   5292..5573    -  CDS            tnpA (fragment): TN5P_ECOLX - Also known as tnp. Experimental evidence at protein level: Swiss-Prot protein existence level 1. Mediates transposition of transposon Tn5 by a 'cut and paste' mechanism. First, the monomeric transposase binds the 19 bp inverted DNA repeats flanking the transposon. Then, dimerization of the DNA- bound transposase creates a synaptic DNA complex. After nicking of the first DNA strand, excision of the transposon proceeds through a series of intermediates. The transposase then mediates the insertion of the transposon at a new site by strand transfer. The activity of the wild- type tran
   5633..6164    -  rep_origin     oriV: incP origin of replication
   6220..6255    -  rep_origin     CloDF13 ori (fragment): Plasmids containing the CloDF13 (CDF) origin of replication can be propagated in E. coli cells that contain additional plasmids with compatible origins.
   6295..6381    -  terminator     rrnB T1 terminator: Escherichia coli rrnB; transcription terminator T1 from the E. coli rrnB gene
   6424..7047    -  CDS            TetR: tetracycline repressor TetR; tetR from transposon Tn10; TetR binds to the tetracycline operator tetO to inhibit transcription. This inhibition can be relieved by adding tetracycline or doxycycline.
   7066..7121    +  promoter       tetR/tetA promoters: tetR; overlapping promoters for bacterial tetR and tetA
   7161..7484    +  CDS            HP-thioredoxin: His-Patch thioredoxin The histidines at positions 8, 32, and 64 coordinate a divalent cation, allowing HP-thioredoxin to be purified on metal-chelating resins.
   7515..8105    +  CDS            AICDA: AICDA_HUMAN - Also known as AID. Experimental evidence at protein level: Swiss-Prot protein existence level 1. Single-stranded DNA-specific cytidine deaminase. Involved in somatic hypermutation (SHM), gene conversion, and class-switch recombination (CSR) in B-lymphocytes by deaminating C to U during transcription of Ig-variable (V) and Ig-switch (S) region DNA. Required for several crucial steps of B-cell terminal differentiation necessary for efficient antibody responses (PubMed:18722174, PubMed:21385873, PubMed:21518874, PubMed:27716525). May also play a role in the epigenetic regulation of
