[The description below was written by a language model from this plasmid's Addgene catalogue record and pLannotate feature annotations shown in this document.]
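Description:
pSEVA221TrxA-AID-T7RNAP is a low-copy bacterial expression plasmid of 8,149 bp built on the pSEVA221 backbone from the Standard European Vector Architecture collection. It replicates through the broad-host-range IncP (RK2) system, with oriV and the trans-acting replication protein gene trfA. It also carries an IncP oriT, which allows conjugative mobilisation when transfer functions are supplied in trans. Selection is by kanamycin resistance, encoded by aphA1. The annotation also flags short fragments matching a Tn5 transposase and a CloDF13 origin. These appear to be partial matches within the backbone rather than functional modules. Lambda t0 and rrnB T1 terminators flank the cargo region and insulate it from surrounding transcription.

The roughly 4.4 kb insert, cloned between BglII and SpeI sites, encodes a three-part fusion protein. An N-terminal thioredoxin (TrxA, matched by the annotation to the His-patch variant) is commonly used to improve solubility. It is followed by activation-induced cytidine deaminase (AID, matching the human AICDA sequence), which deaminates C to U in single-stranded DNA. The C-terminal partner is bacteriophage T7 RNA polymerase. Because the sequence is circular, the fusion reading frame spans the numbering origin of the record. Expression comes from the Ptet (tetR/tetA) promoter, and a divergently oriented TetR repressor gene on the same plasmid keeps it off until a tetracycline-type inducer is added.

The construct is intended for in vivo targeted mutagenesis in E. coli. The processive T7 polymerase carries the tethered deaminase along DNA downstream of a T7 promoter, introducing base changes into that region. In the associated work, this approach was combined with dCas9 used as a roadblock to limit how far the diversification extends.
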