Addgene plasmid #167976: pSEVA221TrxA-AID-T7RNAP
Purpose: Expresses fusion protein TrxA-AID-T7RNAP in E. coli
Depositing lab: Luis Ángel Fernández. Depositing organization: Centro Nacional de Biotecnologia (CNB). Publication: In vivo diversification of target genomic sites using processive base deaminase fusions blocked by dCas9. Alvarez B, Mencia M, de Lorenzo V, Fernandez LA. Nat Commun. 2020 Dec 22;11(1):6436. doi: 10.1038/s41467-020-20230-z. PubMed 33353963.
Backbone
  Vector backbone: pSEVA221
  Backbone manufacturer: Victor de Lorenzo
  Backbone size w/o insert (bp): 3719
  Total vector size (bp): 8149
  Vector type: Bacterial Expression
Growth in bacteria
  Bacterial resistance: Kanamycin, 50 μg/mL
  Growth temperature: 37°C
  Growth strain: DH5alpha
  Copy number: Low Copy
Gene/Insert
  Gene/Insert name: TrxA-AID-T7RNAP
  Species: N/A
  Insert size (bp): 4430
  Promoter: Ptet
  Tag / fusion protein: TrxA (N terminal on insert); T7RNAP (C terminal on insert)
  Cloning method: Restriction Enzyme; 5′ cloning site BglII (not destroyed); 3′ cloning site SpeI (not destroyed)
  Sequencing primers: 5′ N/A; 3′ N/A
Terms and licenses: Academic/Nonprofit Terms; Industry Terms: Not Available to Industry
How to cite: pSEVA221TrxA-AID-T7RNAP was a gift from Luis Ángel Fernández (Addgene plasmid # 167976 ; http://n2t.net/addgene:167976 ; RRID:Addgene_167976)
